>Addgene plasmid #117343 | pmiRGLO-CRTAP-201 | depositor full sequence | sequence record 221478 | Full Sequence
CATGCAAGCTGATCCGGCTGCTAACAAAGCCCGAAAGGAAGCTGAGTTGGCTGCTGCCACCGCTGAGCAA
TAACTAGCATAACCCCTTGGGGCGGCCGCTTCGAGCAGACATGATAAGATACATTGATGAGTTTGGACAA
ACCACAACTAGAATGCAGTGAAAAAAATGCTTTATTTGTGAAATTTGTGATGCTATTGCTTTATTTGTAA
CCATTATAAGCTGCAATAAACAAGTTAACAACAACAATTGCATTCATTTTATGTTTCAGGTTCAGGGGGA
GATGTGGGAGGTTTTTTTAAGCAAGTAAAACCTCTACAAATGTGGTAAAATCGAATTTTAACAAAATATT
AACGCTTACAATTTCCTGATGCGGTATTTTCTCCTTACGCATCTGTGCGGTATTTCACACCGCATACGCG
GATCTGCGCAGCACCATGGCCTGAAATAACCTCTGAAAGAGGAACTTGGTTAGGTACCTTCTGAGGCGGA
AAGAACCAGCTGTGGAATGTGTGTCAGTTAGGGTGTGGAAAGTCCCCAGGCTCCCCAGCAGGCAGAAGTA
TGCAAAGCATGCATCTCAATTAGTCAGCAACCAGGTGTGGAAAGTCCCCAGGCTCCCCAGCAGGCAGAAG
TATGCAAAGCATGCATCTCAATTAGTCAGCAACCATAGTCCCGCCCCTAACTCCGCCCATCCCGCCCCTA
ACTCCGCCCAGTTCCGCCCATTCTCCGCCCCATGGCTGACTAATTTTTTTTATTTATGCAGAGGCCGAGG
CCGCCTCGGCCTCTGAGCTATTCCAGAAGTAGTGAGGAGGCTTTTTTGGAGGCCTAGGCTTTTGCAAAAA
GCTTGATTCTTCTGACACAACAGTCTCGAACCAAAGGCTGGAGCCACCATGGCTTCCAAGGTGTACGACC
CCGAGCAACGCAAACGCATGATCACTGGGCCTCAGTGGTGGGCTCGCTGCAAGCAAATGAACGTGCTGGA
CTCCTTCATCAACTACTATGATTCCGAGAAGCACGCCGAGAACGCCGTGATTTTTCTGCATGGTAACGCT
GCCTCCAGCTACCTGTGGAGGCACGTCGTGCCTCACATCGAGCCCGTGGCTAGATGCATCATCCCTGATC
TGATCGGAATGGGTAAGTCCGGCAAGAGCGGGAATGGCTCATATCGCCTCCTGGATCACTACAAGTACCT
CACCGCTTGGTTCGAGCTGCTGAACCTTCCAAAGAAAATCATCTTTGTGGGCCACGACTGGGGGGCTTGT
CTGGCCTTTCACTACTCCTACGAGCACCAAGACAAGATCAAGGCCATCGTCCATGCTGAGAGTGTCGTGG
ACGTGATCGAGTCCTGGGACGAGTGGCCTGACATCGAGGAGGATATCGCCCTGATCAAGAGCGAAGAGGG
CGAGAAAATGGTGCTTGAGAATAACTTCTTCGTCGAGACCATGCTCCCAAGCAAGATCATGCGGAAACTG
GAGCCTGAGGAGTTCGCTGCCTACCTGGAGCCATTCAAGGAGAAGGGCGAGGTTAGACGGCCTACCCTCT
CCTGGCCTCGCGAGATCCCTCTCGTTAAGGGAGGCAAGCCCGACGTCGTCCAGATTGTCCGCAACTACAA
CGCCTACCTTCGGGCCAGCGACGATCTGCCTAAGATGTTCATCGAGTCCGACCCTGGGTTCTTTTCCAAC
GCTATTGTCGAGGGAGCTAAGAAGTTCCCTAACACCGAGTTCGTGAAGGTGAAGGGCCTCCACTTCAGCC
AGGAGGACGCTCCAGATGAAATGGGTAAGTACATCAAGAGCTTCGTGGAGCGCGTGCTGAAGAACGAGCA
GACCGGTGGTGGGAGCGGAGGTGGCGGATCAGGTGGCGGAGGCTCCGGAGGGATTGAACAAGATGGATTG
CACGCAGGTTCTCCGGCCGCTTGGGTGGAGAGGCTATTCGGCTATGACTGGGCACAACAGACAATCGGCT
GCTCTGATGCCGCCGTGTTCCGGCTGTCAGCGCAGGGGCGCCCGGTTCTTTTTGTCAAGACCGACCTGTC
CGGTGCCCTGAATGAACTGCAGGACGAGGCAGCGCGGCTATCGTGGCTGGCCACGACGGGCGTTCCTTGC
GCAGCTGTGCTCGACGTTGTCACTGAAGCGGGAAGGGACTGGCTGCTATTGGGCGAAGTGCCGGGGCAGG
ATCTCCTGTCATCTCACCTTGCTCCTGCCGAGAAAGTATCCATCATGGCTGATGCAATGCGGCGGCTGCA
TACGCTTGATCCGGCTACCTGCCCATTCGACCACCAAGCGAAACATCGCATCGAGCGAGCACGTACTCGG
ATGGAAGCCGGTCTTGTCGATCAGGATGATCTGGACGAAGAGCATCAGGGGCTCGCGCCAGCCGAACTGT
TCGCCAGGCTCAAGGCGCGCATGCCCGACGGCGAGGATCTCGTCGTGACCCATGGCGATGCCTGCTTGCC
GAATATCATGGTGGAAAATGGCCGCTTTTCTGGATTCATCGACTGTGGCCGGCTGGGTGTGGCGGACCGC
TATCAGGACATAGCGTTGGCTACCCGTGATATTGCTGAAGAGCTTGGCGGCGAATGGGCTGACCGCTTCC
TCGTGCTTTACGGTATCGCCGCTCCCGATTCGCAGCGCATCGCCTTCTATCGCCTTCTTGACGAGTTCTT
CTGAGCGGGACTCTGGGGTTCGAAATGACCGACCAAGCGACGCCCAACCTGCCATCACGATGGCCGCAAT
AAAATATCTTTATTTTCATTACATCTGTGTGTTGGTTTTTTGTGTGAATCGATAGCGATAAGGATCCTCT
TTGCGCTTGCGTTTTCCCTTGTCCAGATAGCCCAGTAGCTGACATTCATCCGGGGTCAGCACCGTTTCTG
CGGACTGGCTTTCTACGTAATGGTTTCTTAGACGTCAGGTGGCACTTTTCGGGGAAATGTGCGCGGAACC
CCTATTTGTTTATTTTTCTAAATACATTCAAATATGTATCCGCTCATGAGACAATAACCCTGATAAATGC
TTCAATAATATTGAAAAAGGAAGAGTATGAGTATTCAACATTTCCGTGTCGCCCTTATTCCCTTTTTTGC
GGCATTTTGCCTTCCTGTTTTTGCTCACCCAGAAACGCTGGTGAAAGTAAAAGATGCTGAAGATCAGTTG
GGTGCACGAGTGGGTTACATCGAACTGGATCTCAACAGCGGTAAGATCCTTGAGAGTTTTCGCCCCGAAG
AACGTTTTCCAATGATGAGCACTTTCAAAGTTCTGCTATGTGGCGCGGTATTATCCCGTATTGACGCCGG
GCAAGAGCAACTCGGTCGCCGCATACACTATTCTCAGAATGACTTGGTTGAGTACTCACCAGTCACAGAA
AAGCATCTTACGGATGGCATGACAGTAAGAGAATTATGCAGTGCTGCCATAACCATGAGTGATAACACTG
CGGCCAACTTACTTCTGACAACTATCGGAGGACCGAAGGAGCTAACCGCTTTTTTGCACAACATGGGGGA
TCATGTAACTCGCCTTGATCGTTGGGAACCGGAGCTGAATGAAGCCATACCAAACGACGAGCGTGACACC
ACGATGCCTGTAGCAATGGCAACAACGTTGCGCAAACTATTAACTGGCGAACTACTTACTCTAGCTTCCC
GGCAACAATTAATAGACTGGATGGAGGCGGATAAAGTTGCAGGACCACTTCTGCGCTCGGCCCTTCCGGC
TGGCTGGTTTATTGCTGATAAATCTGGAGCCGGTGAGCGTGGGTCTCGCGGTATCATTGCAGCACTGGGG
CCAGATGGTAAGCCCTCCCGTATCGTAGTTATCTACACGACGGGGAGTCAGGCAACTATGGATGAACGAA
ATAGACAGATCGCTGAGATAGGTGCCTCACTGATTAAGCATTGGTAATTCGAAATGACCGACCAAGCGAC
GCCCAACCGGTATCAGCTCACTCAAAGGCGGTAATACGGTTATCCACAGAATCAGGGGATAACGCAGGAA
AGAACATGTGAGCAAAAGGCCAGCAAAAGGCCAGGAACCGTAAAAAGGCCGCGTTGCTGGCGTTTTTCCA
TAGGCTCCGCCCCCCTGACGAGCATCACAAAAATCGACGCTCAAGTCAGAGGTGGCGAAACCCGACAGGA
CTATAAAGATACCAGGCGTTTCCCCCTGGAAGCTCCCTCGTGCGCTCTCCTGTTCCGACCCTGCCGCTTA
CCGGATACCTGTCCGCCTTTCTCCCTTCGGGAAGCGTGGCGCTTTCTCATAGCTCACGCTGTAGGTATCT
CAGTTCGGTGTAGGTCGTTCGCTCCAAGCTGGGCTGTGTGCACGAACCCCCCGTTCAGCCCGACCGCTGC
GCCTTATCCGGTAACTATCGTCTTGAGTCCAACCCGGTAAGACACGACTTATCGCCACTGGCAGCAGCCA
CTGGTAACAGGATTAGCAGAGCGAGGTATGTAGGCGGTGCTACAGAGTTCTTGAAGTGGTGGCCTAACTA
CGGCTACACTAGAAGGACAGTATTTGGTATCTGCGCTCTGCTGAAGCCAGTTACCTTCGGAAAAAGAGTT
GGTAGCTCTTGATCCGGCAAACAAACCACCGCTGGTAGCGGTGGTTTTTTTGTTTGCAAGCAGCAGATTA
CGCGCAGAAAAAAAGGATTTCAAGAAGATCCTTTGATCTTTTCTACGGGGTCTGACGCTCAGTGGAACGA
AAACTCACGTTAAGGGATTTTGGTCATGAGATTATCAAAAAGGATCTTCACCTAGATCCTTTTATAGTCC
GGAAATACAGGAACGCACGCTGGATGGCCCTTCGCTGGGATGGTGAAACCATGAAAAATGGCAGCTTCAG
TGGATTAAGTGGGGGTAATGTGGCCTGTACCCTCTGGTTGCATAGGTATTCATACGGTTAAAATTTATCA
GGCGCGATTGCGGCAGTTTTTCGGGTGGTTTGTTGCCATTTTTACCTGTCTGCTGCCGTGATCGCGCTGA
ACGCGTTTTAGCGGTGCGTACAATTAAGGGATTATGGTAAATCCACTTACTGTCTGCCCTCGTAGCCATC
GAGATAAACCGCAGTACTCCGGCCACGATGCGTCCGGCGTAGAGGATCGAGATCTACCGGGTAGGGGAGG
CGCTTTTCCCAAGGCAGTCTGGAGCATGCGCTTTAGCAGCCCCGCTGGGCACTTGGCGCTACACAAGTGG
CCTCTGGCCTCGCACACATTCCACATCCACCGGTAGGCGCCAACCGGCTCCGTTCTTTGGTGGCCCCTTC
GCGCCACCTTCTACTCCTCCCCTAGTCAGGAAGTTCCCCCCCGCCCCGCAGCTCGCGTCGTGCAGGACGT
GACAAATGGAAGTAGCACGTCTCACTAGTCTCGTGCAGATGGACAGCACCGCTGAGCAATGGAAGCGGGT
AGGCCTTTGGGGCAGCGGCCAATAGCAGCTTTGCTCCTTCGCTTTCTGGGCTCAGAGGCTGGGAAGGGGT
GGGTCCGGGGGCGGGCTCAGGGGCGGGCTCAGGGGCGGGGCGGGCGCCCGAAGGTCCTCCGGAGGCCCGG
CATTCTGCACGCTTCAAAAGCGCACGTCTGCCGCGCTGTTCTCCTCTTCCTCATCTCCGGGCCTTTCGAC
CTGCAGCCCAAGCTTGGCAATCCGGTACTGTTGGTAAAGCCACCATGGAAGATGCCAAAAACATTAAGAA
GGGCCCAGCGCCATTCTACCCACTCGAAGACGGGACCGCCGGCGAGCAGCTGCACAAAGCCATGAAGCGC
TACGCCCTGGTGCCCGGCACCATCGCCTTTACCGACGCACATATCGAGGTGGACATTACCTACGCCGAGT
ACTTCGAGATGAGCGTTCGGCTGGCAGAAGCTATGAAGCGCTATGGGCTGAATACAAACCATCGGATCGT
GGTGTGCAGCGAGAATAGCTTGCAGTTCTTCATGCCCGTGTTGGGTGCCCTGTTCATCGGTGTGGCTGTG
GCCCCAGCTAACGACATCTACAACGAGCGCGAGCTGCTGAACAGCATGGGCATCAGCCAGCCCACCGTCG
TATTCGTGAGCAAGAAAGGGCTGCAAAAGATCCTCAACGTGCAAAAGAAGCTACCGATCATACAAAAGAT
CATCATCATGGATAGCAAGACCGACTACCAGGGCTTCCAAAGCATGTACACCTTCGTGACTTCCCATTTG
CCACCCGGCTTCAACGAGTACGACTTCGTGCCCGAGAGCTTCGACCGGGACAAAACCATCGCCCTGATCA
TGAACAGTAGTGGCAGTACCGGATTGCCCAAGGGCGTAGCCCTACCGCACCGCACCGCTTGTGTCCGATT
CAGTCATGCCCGCGACCCCATCTTCGGCAACCAGATCATCCCCGACACCGCTATCCTCAGCGTGGTGCCA
TTTCACCACGGCTTCGGCATGTTCACCACGCTGGGCTACTTGATCTGCGGCTTTCGGGTCGTGCTCATGT
ACCGCTTCGAGGAGGAGCTATTCTTGCGCAGCTTGCAAGACTATAAGATTCAATCTGCCCTGCTGGTGCC
CACACTATTTAGCTTCTTCGCTAAGAGCACTCTCATCGACAAGTACGACCTAAGCAACTTGCACGAGATC
GCCAGCGGCGGGGCGCCGCTCAGCAAGGAGGTAGGTGAGGCCGTGGCCAAACGCTTCCACCTACCAGGCA
TCCGCCAGGGCTACGGCCTGACAGAAACAACCAGCGCCATTCTGATCACCCCCGAAGGGGACGACAAGCC
TGGCGCAGTAGGCAAGGTGGTGCCCTTCTTCGAGGCTAAGGTGGTGGACTTGGACACCGGTAAGACACTG
GGTGTGAACCAGCGCGGCGAGCTGTGCGTCCGTGGCCCCATGATCATGAGCGGCTACGTTAACAACCCCG
AGGCTACAAACGCTCTCATCGACAAGGACGGCTGGCTGCACAGCGGCGACATCGCCTACTGGGACGAGGA
CGAGCACTTCTTCATCGTGGACCGGCTGAAGAGCCTGATCAAATACAAGGGCTACCAGGTAGCCCCAGCC
GAACTGGAGAGCATCCTGCTGCAACACCCCAACATCTTCGACGCCGGGGTCGCCGGCCTGCCCGACGACG
ATGCCGGCGAGCTGCCCGCCGCAGTCGTCGTGCTGGAACACGGTAAAACCATGACCGAGAAGGAGATCGT
GGACTATGTGGCCAGCCAGGTTACAACCGCCAAGAAGCTGCGCGGTGGTGTTGTGTTCGTGGACGAGGTG
CCTAAAGGACTGACCGGCAAGTTGGACGCCCGCAAGATCCGCGAGATTCTCATTAAGGCCAAGAAGGGCG
GCAAGATCGCCGTGTAATTCTAGTTGTTTAAACGAGCTCGCCCACAGCAACCAAAGAGACTTCCTCTTGG
CGTTCAGGAAACACAGATTCTTTGTCCTTTTCCCAACAGCCCAGGCTGTTGATACCTCAGAGCCTTCTCT
TTACTCTCCAAAGTGAAAGGGAAGCCCCCGTCTCTCTAACTGCATGTCATCAGGGGTGAGCCTGCCTTTC
CTATCTTCACACCTGCCACCTCATGTTCACACCTATCTTTCTCACCTTTTTTTTGAGATGGAGTCTCGCT
CTCTTGCCCAGGCTGGAGTGCAATGGCACGTTCTCAGCTCACTGCAACCTCCGCCTCTTGGGTTCAAGCA
ATTCTGCTGCATCAGCCTCCCGAGTACCTGGGATTACAGGCATGTGCCACCACGCCCGGCTAATTTTGTA
TTTTTAGTAGAGACGGGGTTTTGCCATGTTGGCCAGGCTGGTCTCGAACTCTTGACTTCAGATGATCCAT
CTGCCTTGGCCTCCCACAGTGCTGGGATTACAGGCGTGAGCCACCATGCCCGGCCTCTTTCTCACCTTTA
CACCTGTCTTCTTATCCTCACATCTGTTTTCACACCTTCATCCCTGTCTTCCTCATGTTCACACTTGTCT
TCCCCATGTTCATAGCTGCCTTTCTTACCATTTTGGTTTGAAGGGCAGTCTTCTCTGGCTTGTTTTTTTG
TTTTTCCCAGAAAATCAGTATTATTTTTTAAATAAGAAAAACATTCCTAGAAGATGATAATTGTGAAAAC
CTCCTTTGGCTTATTTGCTTTTCCAGATTTTAGTCTCCTTTCTCCCCATCCGGGAAAGATGGTGGAAGAC
ATAGGCTAAATTTCTCCAGCCTCACAATGGTCTTCACTTGGTCTGACTTGTACCAATTCTAGCACCCACT
GAAAAACAAGTTGAGTAGAGAGTGTAGAGTGCAGAAATGTGGCTTTTGCCCCACTTTGCATCTCCAAAAT
TACAACGGTTGGCCGATCCCATTTGAGGACAATGCTTAGTTATAAGTCTCCGAGTTGGAAAAGGAAGAAA
GCCAGAGCTGTCTAGTTTCATTCATTCTTTCAGTAAATATTTATTGAGTACCTACTGTGTGCTAGGCATT
GACCTGGGAACTAGAGATACTTCACAGAATAACAGGGAAAGTTCCCTGTGCTCATGGAGCTTACATTCTA
CAGGGAGAAAGAGATAGCCAATACATAGGAATAAATATATACAAGGTATCATGTAGTGATAATTGCTGTG
GAGAAAAATAAAGCAGGGGAGGGAGTAAGAAATCCTGGAGATGAGGCTGCAGTTTTAAATGGGGCCTCAC
TGGGAATGTGACGTTGAGCAGAGACGTTAGGGAAGTGGATCCTGGACAAGGCATTCCAGGCAGAGGAACA
GGATGTGCACTGCCCCAAAGTGAGAACTTGCTCTACGTGGTCAGGAAAGAGCAGGGAGACCAAGCAGAGT
CGTGGGCAGGGGTAGAATGGAAGGAGAGGCGGCTGGGGAGGACAGGTGGTGGAGGGCCTTGGCTTCTGCT
AAGTGAGATGGGAACCACTGGAGGGTTTGAACAGAGGAGTGCCTTGATTGATTTATATTTTGCAAGGGTC
ATTCTAGCTGCCATATTGTGAAAAACTTTAGTGGACAAGGGCAGAAGGAAGAGGGAAGACCTGTTAGGAA
GCTACTGCAAGGTTCCAGGCTTGGGCCTGGGCCACAGCAACAGCAGTGGTCAAATATCTAGATTTATTTT
GAAAAGAGCCAATAGGATTTGCTGAGAGTTTGAATGTGGAGTGTAAGAGAAGGAAGAGTTAATGATGACA
TTAAGGTTTTTGGCCTGAATAGCAGGAAAGATGGAGTTACCAGTTACTGAAATAGGGAAGGATGGGCTGG
GTAAGTATGGAATTTGGTGCAAAGCAGGCTGTCTGTGGTTGGAATGGGAGGTTCTGGCTGCAAATCAAAG
TGGAGAGTTCTCTCAGGTCAGGTCTGCAGCAGAGCTCGAGACAGGGATCTGAATGCACTTGGTTTATTGT
TGGGGGTGCTCTCAGAAGGAACCTGTGAAAGCCTTTATCAGTCATTTATTGGCTGTGAGAAGTTCTCTGG
GAGTGTGGGTACATTTGAAGGCAAGTGACTTCAGTTGAGGGCAAGTCTCTGGAAAAGAGGCTGTAGGCAT
CTGGCAGCTACCATGCATGGTAGTGTGTTGGGGGTGGGGGTCCTGGGCACTGGCTGTGTGAAGGGATCTG
GCAGGGCACCACAGCGCCCCCTACTGAACCATCAGCATGTCAGTGGCATTTAAAGCCATGCAGCTGGAGG
GGCCACTGAGATTGTCTCTGAGTATTACTGAGAAGCAACAGAAAAGAGCCATGGATGGAGCCCTTGGGCT
CTCTGGGAAATGGGAAATCAGCCAAAGGACTGAGAAGGAGTTACCTTAAGGTCAGAGAAAACCAAGAGAG
TGTGGTGTTCTGGAAGCTGAGCTTTCTTTATTCAACCTCATTCCCTTCTCCAAATAAGCCACTTGTGTAG
TTGGGCCCCTCCAGGGTTGAAGGCAAGAGGAGAAAGGCACAGCGTTTGGGAAACAAGACTTTTCCTGCAA
TAGCCTGGGAAGGAATAAAAGGATAGAGTGTTTGGGTTTTTGTGTAATGGTGGTTAATTGGGGTGGAACA
CTCACACGTTGTGCTTTTTCTGGGCTTCCCTTATCCCCCAGAACACTCTACCAACCTCGGGGAACTCGGG
CACATCCTTCTGTTTCTCCTTCAGCTCTATCCTGCTTTCCTCATCCCTTCTGACACCACGTCCTCACTCA
CCTGCACAAGAATCCCTGCATCAGGTTCTCCTTTGAGGGTACCCACCCAGGACAGTCCCCTACCACTTCT
GTCTTGGGCTGAAGTTGCCCACGTCCACAAAATCTGTACTCCCAGCGGGGGTGTTTGGCCCGAGGAGTCA
GTGTTATTACTGGTGGATGCACCGTGTCCACAGCAGCCCCCAATCCCAGCGATGCGTCAGATCTTACGTG
GCTTCCTGCTGGGGGAGATGGCCTTCACCCACGGGATGCCGGGTTCTCCTTTCTTTCCTCACCCCAACCT
TTACTCCACCAGAGAAACTTCCTTTTGAACTCAGTGGGGAAGAGGGTGATGAGACAGGACTAGAAAGTAG
TGGGGGACCCAGCGAGTGGACGCCCTGCTCCGGGATTCCTGAGTCTGTAAATAGTGTGCCCAGCAGCTGT
GAACTCCCCTTATAGCCTCAGGCTGCAGTGTCCTTCCCAGCTGTGTGAGAAAATGAAAGCCGACGTCCAC
AGGGACCCAGGCAGGGTTGGGTGTTGTGACTCACTCCACCTCTGTGCCCTGCAGAGGTACTGTTGGGTCC
TTGTCTTGTGAGCCTGGGGTGAGCTCTCTGTACATGTTGTTGTTCCACGTATGGGTTGACTTGGCATGCT
GGGGGGTCCTCGTTCACTCTCTGAAGTTGGCCTCCTTTCACTGGGGATTGAAAAGCACCTCCACCCCTAC
CCTAGTGATGTCCCCTGAGGACCCGGGTGATAGTACAGTCAATATTGTCAGTACTTTGCTTTGATTGAAG
GCTGTAGAGCTGAGTTACCAAAATTTCTATTTCAAAGGAAACCAAACCTTAAAAAAAAAAAACAAAAACT
GGGCTGGGTCTTCCAAACCTACCATGAAACCCTGGTGTGCAGGCTGCACTCAATGACCTCAACCCAACAC
CTCCCTGAGTGTGCTTCTTGGAAGAGCCTAGAAGATTCCTGGATGGAGACCCCATTGGTTCAGCCTCAAG
TCTGGCCCGTCTTCGAAAAAACAAACACATTTGTAAGCTTTGTGGGAGCTTCCAGGCCTGCTCTAAGATG
CCTTGCTTGTCCTTTGACCCATCAGCATGGAGCTCAGTGGTTGCTGTTTGGTTCTGCAGGCTGGTGGGGA
GGCCGCCCATCGTGGTGGGGCATCTGTCCAGCCCCATTGCCACTCAGGGCATCCAAACAGGAGGCACCCG
CTGGGAAGGGTCTAAAGATACTCCTTGTGGCCACTGCTACTGTTCACACTTGACTTGTGGAGAAGCGAAG
GGCTGAGGGGAGGTTTGTGTACACCCATGTATTTAAAAGTGACTGACTGACTGAAATGAGCACATACCGA
CATATGCAACATACTAATACCTTCCTGATTTTCGAGACTTTCTAATTACTACAACTAACCTGTTGTGCTC
ACCTCTGGAATTCAGAAAGAGAGCCACTGCGAGCACTGACCACAAGGGCTGCCTTAGGAAGGAAATGTGT
GCTTTCAGGAGTTCTTATTAGGGGAATTTTAAGAGCACAAAAATTTTATTGAACCCACCTTAGTGACAAA
CAGAAAATGATTTGTTAGATTGTCAGTTGGAAGGGGTTTATTATGACTGCTGGTGAAATAAACAGTGACC
AGTTTCTGCCAACATTTATGGAAATAACGTTTCTAGGTTTTAAATGTGAGCCGTAAACTGAAGCTACTTC
AGTTAAAAAAAAAAAAATCAATACTTAAACTGTAGGGAAAAGGTGGATTGGTGCCAGAGAAAACATTATT
TAATAGTGTCAGAACATGGAACTGCAACACAGTTTGTAGCAAGGCACTGAGAAAAACCCACAACTAATCC
TTCATCGCAGCTGTCTGAACTCTTGATCATCTGCCATCCCCCAAACAGTGACTTCTTTTTTTCTGGTGAC
TCCAGGCCTGAATGACCTAGTGTGGAGAGTTTAAACTATGTACAAGGGAGGAAAGAAAAAAAGGAAAGGA
ACCTTAAGTAAGCCTCAGCCAAAGGTTTTATGCATTGGACTTCCTGTGCCTGCCCCCAGGGGCAAGACTG
ATCCCCATGCCTGTGCCCATGACATCTCCCTGAAAGAGGACACCATGACAGCCCGGCTTTGCCTTGACTG
ACCCACTGCTACCCCAGAAATAAGAATCAAGAGCAGCTATTGTTATCCTTAGAGTGTTTTCCGTCTAGGG
CCGGCTCGTGAACAGCCACATATCCTTGCACCTGACACTGTCCCCACACAAATAGCTGGCTTTCGTTGCT
TGTTGAATGAATGAGTGAGTTGGCTCTATATCCCCTTGGAGCTGGCCGGTAAGATATTAGTGCCTCATTT
TACAAGAAGAGAATAGGAAGGAATTAAGCAATTTGGCCAACAGATACAAGATAGATTCCAGAGTTTTATC
TCCCACTTTAGGGTGGCAGCCAGTAGGCCAAACTCCAAAGACCGTTGCTGATGTCTTTTTCTGCCTCCCC
TCTTTGGGTTAGTGTGGTATGTACAAGCTCACTCTTGTTGAAAATTAGAAAATAGTTGAAAACAAAAGGT
TTTTGTTTTTCTTTTTAAATCACATTAAATGTTTTACATTGCTTAAGTCGACCTGCAGG
Features (pLannotate 1.2.2; 19 found; start..end, strand, type, name):
     17..66      +  CDS            SET1 (fragment): solubility-enhancement tag derived from T7 phage gene 10B
     74..93      +  terminator     T7 terminator (fragment): transcription terminator for bacteriophage T7 RNA polymerase
    115..236     -  polyA_signal   SV40 poly(A) signal: SV40 polyadenylation signal
    259..327     -  CDS            large T antigen (fragment): large T antigen from SV40 (simian virus 40)
    332..364     +  rep_origin     M13 ori (fragment): M13 bacteriophage origin of replication; arrow indicates direction of (+) strand synthesis
    365..416     -  misc_feature   bom (fragment): basis of mobility region from pBR322
    481..838     +  promoter       SV40 promoter: SV40 enhancer and early promoter
    889..1821    +  CDS            hRluc: Renilla luciferase human codon-optimized
   1872..2664    +  CDS            NeoR/KanR (fragment): aminoglycoside phosphotransferase from Tn5; aph(3')-II (or nptII); confers resistance to neomycin, kanamycin, and G418 (Geneticin®)
   2728..2776    +  polyA_signal   poly(A) signal: synthetic polyadenylation signal
   2797..2889    -  CDS            tnpA (fragment): TN5P_ECOLX - Also known as tnp. Experimental evidence at protein level: Swiss-Prot protein existence level 1. Mediates transposition of transposon Tn5 by a 'cut and paste' mechanism. First, the monomeric transposase binds the 19 bp inverted DNA repeats flanking the transposon. Then, dimerization of the DNA- bound transposase creates a synaptic DNA complex. After nicking of the first DNA strand, excision of the transposon proceeds through a series of intermediates. The transposase then mediates the insertion of the transposon at a new site by strand transfer. The activity of the wild- type tran
   2932..3036    +  promoter       AmpR promoter: bla
   3037..3897    +  CDS            AmpR: β-lactamase; bla; confers resistance to ampicillin, carbenicillin, and related antibiotics
   4055..4643    -  rep_origin     ori: high-copy-number ColE1/pMB1/pBR322/pUC origin of replication
   4759..5042    +  misc_feature   cer region: ColE1-derived recombination site that helps to maintain plasmids as monomers
   5099..5598    +  promoter       PGK promoter: mouse phosphoglycerate kinase 1 promoter
   5645..7297    +  CDS            luciferase: firefly luciferase synthetic luc2 version of the luciferase gene
   7560..7826    +  CDS            GVQW1 (fragment): GVQW1_HUMAN - Also known as TIGD1L2. Experimental evidence at transcript level: Swiss-Prot protein existence level 2. From Homo sapiens (Human).
  12646..10      +  misc_feature   MCS (fragment) (across the origin): pUC18/19 multiple cloning site
