>Addgene plasmid #117343 | pmiRGLO-CRTAP-201 | addgene full sequence | sequence record 231672 | Addgene NGS Result
ACCTTCTACTCCTCCCCTAGTCAGGAAGTTCCCCCCCGCCCCGCAGCTCGCGTCGTGCAGGACGTGACAA
ATGGAAGTAGCACGTCTCACTAGTCTCGTGCAGATGGACAGCACCGCTGAGCAATGGAAGCGGGTAGGCC
TTTGGGGCAGCGGCCAATAGCAGCTTTGCTCCTTCGCTTTCTGGGCTCAGAGGCTGGGAAGGGGTGGGTC
CGGGGGCGGGCTCAGGGGCGGGCTCAGGGGCGGGGCGGGCGCCCGAAGGTCCTCCGGAGGCCCGGCATTC
TGCACGCTTCAAAAGCGCACGTCTGCCGCGCTGTTCTCCTCTTCCTCATCTCCGGGCCTTTCGACCTGCA
GCCCAAGCTTGGCAATCCGGTACTGTTGGTAAAGCCACCATGGAAGATGCCAAAAACATTAAGAAGGGCC
CAGCGCCATTCTACCCACTCGAAGACGGGACCGCCGGCGAGCAGCTGCACAAAGCCATGAAGCGCTACGC
CCTGGTGCCCGGCACCATCGCCTTTACCGACGCACATATCGAGGTGGACATTACCTACGCCGAGTACTTC
GAGATGAGCGTTCGGCTGGCAGAAGCTATGAAGCGCTATGGGCTGAATACAAACCATCGGATCGTGGTGT
GCAGCGAGAATAGCTTGCAGTTCTTCATGCCCGTGTTGGGTGCCCTGTTCATCGGTGTGGCTGTGGCCCC
AGCTAACGACATCTACAACGAGCGCGAGCTGCTGAACAGCATGGGCATCAGCCAGCCCACCGTCGTATTC
GTGAGCAAGAAAGGGCTGCAAAAGATCCTCAACGTGCAAAAGAAGCTACCGATCATACAAAAGATCATCA
TCATGGATAGCAAGACCGACTACCAGGGCTTCCAAAGCATGTACACCTTCGTGACTTCCCATTTGCCACC
CGGCTTCAACGAGTACGACTTCGTGCCCGAGAGCTTCGACCGGGACAAAACCATCGCCCTGATCATGAAC
AGTAGTGGCAGTACCGGATTGCCCAAGGGCGTAGCCCTACCGCACCGCACCGCTTGTGTCCGATTCAGTC
ATGCCCGCGACCCCATCTTCGGCAACCAGATCATCCCCGACACCGCTATCCTCAGCGTGGTGCCATTTCA
CCACGGCTTCGGCATGTTCACCACGCTGGGCTACTTGATCTGCGGCTTTCGGGTCGTGCTCATGTACCGC
TTCGAGGAGGAGCTATTCTTGCGCAGCTTGCAAGACTATAAGATTCAATCTGCCCTGCTGGTGCCCACAC
TATTTAGCTTCTTCGCTAAGAGCACTCTCATCGACAAGTACGACCTAAGCAACTTGCACGAGATCGCCAG
CGGCGGGGCGCCGCTCAGCAAGGAGGTAGGTGAGGCCGTGGCCAAACGCTTCCACCTACCAGGCATCCGC
CAGGGCTACGGCCTGACAGAAACAACCAGCGCCATTCTGATCACCCCCGAAGGGGACGACAAGCCTGGCG
CAGTAGGCAAGGTGGTGCCCTTCTTCGAGGCTAAGGTGGTGGACTTGGACACCGGTAAGACACTGGGTGT
GAACCAGCGCGGCGAGCTGTGCGTCCGTGGCCCCATGATCATGAGCGGCTACGTTAACAACCCCGAGGCT
ACAAACGCTCTCATCGACAAGGACGGCTGGCTGCACAGCGGCGACATCGCCTACTGGGACGAGGACGAGC
ACTTCTTCATCGTGGACCGGCTGAAGAGCCTGATCAAATACAAGGGCTACCAGGTAGCCCCAGCCGAACT
GGAGAGCATCCTGCTGCAACACCCCAACATCTTCGACGCCGGGGTCGCCGGCCTGCCCGACGACGATGCC
GGCGAGCTGCCCGCCGCAGTCGTCGTGCTGGAACACGGTAAAACCATGACCGAGAAGGAGATCGTGGACT
ATGTGGCCAGCCAGGTTACAACCGCCAAGAAGCTGCGCGGTGGTGTTGTGTTCGTGGACGAGGTGCCTAA
AGGACTGACCGGCAAGTTGGACGCCCGCAAGATCCGCGAGATTCTCATTAAGGCCAAGAAGGGCGGCAAG
ATCGCCGTGTAATTCTAGTTGTTTAAACGAGCTCGCCCACAGCAACCAAAGAGACTTCCTCTTGGCGTTC
AGGAAACACAGATTCTTTGTCCTTTTCCCAACAGCCCAGGCTGTTGATACCTCAGAGCCTTCTCTTTACT
CTCCAAAGTGAAAGGGAAGCCCCCGTCTCTCTAACTGCATGTCATCAGGGGTGAGCCTGCCTTTCCTATC
TTCACACCTGCCACCTCATGTTCACACCTATCTTTCTCACCTTTTTTTTGAGATGGAGTCTCGCTCTCTT
GCCCAGGCTGGAGTGCAATGGCACGTTCTCAGCTCACTGCAACCTCCGCCTCTTGGGTTCAAGCAATTCT
GCTGCATCAGCCTCCCGAGTACCTGGGATTACAGGCATGTGCCACCACGCCCGGCTAATTTTGTATTTTT
AGTAGAGACGGGGTTTTGCCATGTTGGCCAGGCTGGTCTCGAACTCTTGACTTCAGATGATCCATCTGCC
TTGGCCTCCCACAGTGCTGGGATTACAGGCGTGAGCCACCATGCCCGGCCTCTTTCTCACCTTTACACCT
GTCTTCTTATCCTCACATCTGTTTTCACACCTTCATCCCTGTCTTCCTCATGTTCACACTTGTCTTCCCC
ATGTTCATAGCTGCCTTTCTTACCATTTTGGTTTGAAGGGCAGTCTTCTCTGGCTTGTTTTTTTGTTTTT
CCCAGAAAATCAGTATTATTTTTTAAATAAGAAAAACATTCCTAGAAGATGATAATTGTGAAAACCTCCT
TTGGCTTATTTGCTTTTCCAGATTTTAGTCTCCTTTCTCCCCATCCGGGAAAGATGGTGGAAGACATAGG
CTAAATTTCTCCAGCCTCACAATGGTCTTCACTTGGTCTGACTTGTACCAATTCTAGCACCCACTGAAAA
ACAAGTTGAGTAGAGAGTGTAGAGTGCAGAAATGTGGCTTTTGCCCCACTTTGCATCTCCAAAATTACAA
CGGTTGGCCGATCCCATTTGAGGACAATGCTTAGTTATAAGTCTCCGAGTTGGAAAAGGAAGAAAGCCAG
AGCTGTCTAGTTTCATTCATTCTTTCAGTAAATATTTATTGAGTACCTACTGTGTGCTAGGCATTGACCT
GGGAACTAGAGATACTTCACAGAATAACAGGGAAAGTTCCCTGTGCTCATGGAGCTTACATTCTACAGGG
AGAAAGAGATAGCCAATACATAGGAATAAATATATACAAGGTATCATGTAGTGATAATTGCTGTGGAGAA
AAATAAAGCAGGGGAGGGAGTAAGAAATCCTGGAGATGAGGCTGCAGTTTTAAATGGGGCCTCACTGGGA
ATGTGACGTTGAGCAGAGACGTTAGGGAAGTGGATCCTGGACAAGGCATTCCAGGCAGAGGAACAGGATG
TGCACTGCCCCAAAGTGAGAACTTGCTCTACGTGGTCAGGAAAGAGCAGGGAGACCAAGCAGAGTCGTGG
GCAGGGGTAGAATGGAAGGAGAGGCGGCTGGGGAGGACAGGTGGTGGAGGGCCTTGGCTTCTGCTAAGTG
AGATGGGAACCACTGGAGGGTTTGAACAGAGGAGTGCCTTGATTGATTTATATTTTGCAAGGGTCATTCT
AGCTGCAATATTGTGAAAAACTTTAGTGGACAAGGGCAGAAGGAAGAGGGAAGACCTGTTAGGAAGCTAC
TGCAAGGTTCCAGGCTTGGGCCTGGGCCACAGCAACAGCAGTGGTCAAATATCTAGATTTATTTTGAAAA
GAGCCAATAGGATTTGCTGAGAGTTTGAATGTGGAGTGTAAGAGAAGGAAGAGTTAATGATGACATTAAG
GTTTTTGGCCTGAATAGCAGGAAAGATGGAGTTACCAGTTACTGAAATAGGGAAGGATGGGCTGGGTAAG
TAAGGAATTTGGTGCAAAGCAGGCTGTCTGTGGTTGGAATGGGAGGTTCTGGCTGCAAATCAAAGTGGAG
AGTTCTCTCAGGTCAGGTCTGCAGCAGAGCTCGAGACAGGGATCTGAATGCACTTGGTTTATTGTTGGGG
GTGCTCTCAGAAGGAACCTGTGAAAGCCTTTATCAGTCATTTATTGGCTGTGAGAAGTTCTCTGGGAGTG
TGGGTACATTTGAAGGCAAGTGACTTCAGTTGAGGGCAAGTCTCTGGAAAAGAGGCTGTAGGCATCTGGC
AGCTACCATGCGTGGTAGTGTGTTGGGGGTGGGGGTCCTGGGCACTGGCTGTGTGAAGGGATCTGGCAGG
GCACCACAGCGCCCCCTACTGAACCATCAGCATGTCAGTGGCATTTAAAGCCATGCAGCTGGAGGGGCCA
CTGAGATTGTCTCTGAGTATTACTGAGAAGCAACAGAAAAGAGCCATGGATGGAGCCCTTGGGCTCTCTG
GGAAATGGGAAATCAGCCAAAGGACTGAGAAGGAGTTACCTTAAGGTCAGAGAAAACCAAGAGAGTGTGG
TGTTCTGGAAGCTGAGCTTTCTTTATTCAACCTCATTCCCTTCTCCAAATAAGCCACTTGTGTAGTTGGG
CCCCTCCAGGGTTGAAGGCAAGAGGAGAAAGGCACAGCGTTTGGGAAACAAGACTTTTCCTGCAATAGCC
TGGGAAGGAATAAAAGGATAGAGTGTTTGGGTTTTTGTGTAATGGTGGTTAATTGGGGTGGAACACTCAC
ACGTTGTGCTTTTTCTGGGCTTCCCTTATCCCCCAGAACACTCTACCAACCTCGGGGAACTCGGGCACAT
CCTTCTGTTTCTCCTTCAGCTCTATCCTGCTTTCCTCATCCCTTCTGACACCACGTCCTCACTCACCTGC
ACAAGAATCCCTGCATCAGGTTCTCCTTTGAGGGTACCCACCCAGGACAGTCCCCTACCACTTCTGTCTT
GGGCTGAAGTTGCCCACGTCCACAAAATCTGTACTCCCAGCGGGGGTGTTTGGCCCGAGGAGTCAGTGTT
ATTACTGGTGGATGCACCGTGTCCACAGCAGCCCCCAATCCCAGCGATGCGTCAGATCTTACGTGGCTTC
CTGCTGGGGGAGATGGCCTTCACCCACGGGATGCCGGGTTCTCCTTTCTTTCCTCACCCCAACCTTTACT
CCACCAGAGAAACTTCCTTTTGAACTCAGTGGGGAAGAGGGTGATGAGACAGGACTAGAAAGTAGTGGGG
GACCCAGCGAGTGGACGCCCTGCTCCAGGATTCCTGAGTCTGTAAATAGTGTGCCCAGCAGCTGTGAACT
CCCCCTATAGCCTCAGGCTGCAGTGTCCTTCCCAGCTGTGTGAGAAAATGAAAGCCGACGTCCACAGGGA
CCCAGGCAGGGTTGGGTGTTGTGACTCACTCCACCTCTGTGCCCTGCAGAGGTACTGTTGGGTCCTTGTC
TTGTGAGCCTGGGGTGAGCTCTCTGTACATGTTGTTGTTCCACGTATGGGTTGACTTGGCATGCTGGGGG
GTCCTCGTTCACTCTCTGAAGTTGGCCTCCTTTCACTGGGGATTGAAAAGCACCTCCACCCCTACCCTAG
TGATGTCCCCTGAGGACCCGGGTGATAGTACAGTCAATATTGTCAGTACTTTGCTTTGATTGAAGGCTGT
AGAGCTGAGTTACCAAAATTTCTATTTCAAAGGAAACCAAACCTTAAAAAAAAAAAACAAAAACTGGGCT
GGGTCTTCCAAACCTACCATGAAACCCTGGTGTGCAGGCTGCACTCAATGACCTCAACCCAACACCTCCC
TGAGTGTGCTTCTTGGAAGAGCCTAGAAGATTCCTGGATGGAGACCCCATTGGTTCAGCCTCAAGTCTGG
CCCGTCTTCGAAAAAACAAACACATTTGTAAGCTTTGTGGGAGCTTCCAGGCCTGCTCTAAGATGCCTTG
CTTGTCCTTTGACCCATCAGCATGGAGCTCAGTGGTTGCTGTTTGGTTCTGCAGGCTGGTGGGGAGGCCG
CCCATCGTGGTGGGGCATCTGTCCAGCCCCATTGCCACTCAGGGCATCCAAACAGGAGGCACCCGCTGGG
AAGGGTCTAAAGATACTCCTTGTGGCCACTGCTACTGTTCACACTTGACTTGTGGAGAAGCGAAGGGCTG
AGGGGAGGTTTGTGTACACCCATGTATTTAAAAGTGACTGACTGACTGAAATGAGCACATACCGACATAT
GCAACATACTAATACCTTCCTGATTTTCGAGACTTTCTAATTACTACAACTAACCTGTTGTGCTCACCTC
TGGAATTCAGAAAGAGAGCCACTGCGAGCACTGACCACAAGGGCTGCCTTAGGAAGGAAATGTGTGCTTT
CAGGAGTTCTTATTAGGGGAATTTTAAGAGCACAAAAATTTTATTGAACCCACCTTAGTGACAAACAGAA
AATGATTTGTTAGATTGTCAGTTGGAAGGGGTTTATTATGACTGCTGGTGAAATAAACAGTGACCAGTTT
CTGCCAACATTTATGGAAATAACGTTTCTAGGTTTTAAATGTGAGCCGTAAACTGAAGCTACTTCAGTTA
AAAAAAAAAAAATCAATACTTAAACTGTAGGGAAAAGGTGGATTGGTGCCAGAGAAAACATTATTTAATA
GTGTCAGAACATGGAACTGCAACACAGTTTGTAGCAAGGCACTGAGAAAAACCCACAACTAATCCTTCAT
CGCAGCTGTCTGAACTCTTGATCATCTGCCATCCCCCAAACAGTGACTTCTTTTTTTCTGGTGACTCCAG
GCCTGAATGACCTAGTGTGGAGAGTTTAAACTATGTACAAGGGAGGAAAGAAAAAAAGGAAAGGAACCTT
AAGTAAGCCTCAGCCAAAGGTTTTATGCATTGGACTTCCTGTGCCTGCCCCCAGGGGCAAGACTGATCCC
CATGCCTGTGCCCATGACATCTCCCTGAAAGAGGACACCATGACAGCCCGGCTTTGCCTTGACTGACCCA
CTGCTACCCCAGAAATAAGAATCAAGAGCAGCTATTGTTATCCTTAGAGTGTTTTCCGTCTAGGGCCGGC
TCGTGAACAGCCACATATCCTTGCACCTGACACTGTCCCCACACAAATAGCTGGCTTTCGTTGCTTGTTG
AATGAATGAGTGAGTTGGCTCTATATCCCCTTGGAGCTGGCCGGTAAGATATTAGTGCCTCATTTTACAA
GAAGAGAATAGGAAGGAATTAAGCAATTTGGCCAACAGATACAAGATAGATTCCAGAGTTTTATCTCCCA
CTTTAGGGTGGCAGCCAGTAGGCCAAACTCCAAAGACCGTTGCTGATGTCTTTTTCTGCCTCCCCTCTTT
GGGTTAGTGTGGTATGTACAAGCTCACTCTTGTTGAAAATTAGAAAATAGTTGAAAACAAAAGGTTTTTG
TTTTTCTTTTTAAATCACATTAAATGTTTTACATTGCTTAAGTCGACCTGCAGGCATGCAAGCTGATCCG
GCTGCTAACAAAGCCCGAAAGGAAGCTGAGTTGGCTGCTGCCACCGCTGAGCAATAACTAGCATAACCCC
TTGGGGCGGCCGCTTCGAGCAGACATGATAAGATACATTGATGAGTTTGGACAAACCACAACTAGAATGC
AGTGAAAAAAATGCTTTATTTGTGAAATTTGTGATGCTATTGCTTTATTTGTAACCATTATAAGCTGCAA
TAAACAAGTTAACAACAACAATTGCATTCATTTTATGTTTCAGGTTCAGGGGGAGATGTGGGAGGTTTTT
TTAAGCAAGTAAAACCTCTACAAATGTGGTAAAATCGAATTTTAACAAAATATTAACGCTTACAATTTCC
TGATGCGGTATTTTCTCCTTACGCATCTGTGCGGTATTTCACACCGCATACGCGGATCTGCGCAGCACCA
TGGCCTGAAATAACCTCTGAAAGAGGAACTTGGTTAGGTACCTTCTGAGGCGGAAAGAACCAGCTGTGGA
ATGTGTGTCAGTTAGGGTGTGGAAAGTCCCCAGGCTCCCCAGCAGGCAGAAGTATGCAAAGCATGCATCT
CAATTAGTCAGCAACCAGGTGTGGAAAGTCCCCAGGCTCCCCAGCAGGCAGAAGTATGCAAAGCATGCAT
CTCAATTAGTCAGCAACCATAGTCCCGCCCCTAACTCCGCCCATCCCGCCCCTAACTCCGCCCAGTTCCG
CCCATTCTCCGCCCCATGGCTGACTAATTTTTTTTATTTATGCAGAGGCCGAGGCCGCCTCGGCCTCTGA
GCTATTCCAGAAGTAGTGAGGAGGCTTTTTTGGAGGCCTAGGCTTTTGCAAAAAGCTTGATTCTTCTGAC
ACAACAGTCTCGAACCAAAGGCTGGAGCCACCATGGCTTCCAAGGTGTACGACCCCGAGCAACGCAAACG
CATGATCACTGGGCCTCAGTGGTGGGCTCGCTGCAAGCAAATGAACGTGCTGGACTCCTTCATCAACTAC
TATGATTCCGAGAAGCACGCCGAGAACGCCGTGATTTTTCTGCATGGTAACGCTGCCTCCAGCTACCTGT
GGAGGCACGTCGTGCCTCACATCGAGCCCGTGGCTAGATGCATCATCCCTGATCTGATCGGAATGGGTAA
GTCCGGCAAGAGCGGGAATGGCTCATATCGCCTCCTGGATCACTACAAGTACCTCACCGCTTGGTTCGAG
CTGCTGAACCTTCCAAAGAAAATCATCTTTGTGGGCCACGACTGGGGGGCTTGTCTGGCCTTTCACTACT
CCTACGAGCACCAAGACAAGATCAAGGCCATCGTCCATGCTGAGAGTGTCGTGGACGTGATCGAGTCCTG
GGACGAGTGGCCTGACATCGAGGAGGATATCGCCCTGATCAAGAGCGAAGAGGGCGAGAAAATGGTGCTT
GAGAATAACTTCTTCGTCGAGACCATGCTCCCAAGCAAGATCATGCGGAAACTGGAGCCTGAGGAGTTCG
CTGCCTACCTGGAGCCATTCAAGGAGAAGGGCGAGGTTAGACGGCCTACCCTCTCCTGGCCTCGCGAGAT
CCCTCTCGTTAAGGGAGGCAAGCCCGACGTCGTCCAGATTGTCCGCAACTACAACGCCTACCTTCGGGCC
AGCGACGATCTGCCTAAGATGTTCATCGAGTCCGACCCTGGGTTCTTTTCCAACGCTATTGTCGAGGGAG
CTAAGAAGTTCCCTAACACCGAGTTCGTGAAGGTGAAGGGCCTCCACTTCAGCCAGGAGGACGCTCCAGA
TGAAATGGGTAAGTACATCAAGAGCTTCGTGGAGCGCGTGCTGAAGAACGAGCAGACCGGTGGTGGGAGC
GGAGGTGGCGGATCAGGTGGCGGAGGCTCCGGAGGGATTGAACAAGATGGATTGCACGCAGGTTCTCCGG
CCGCTTGGGTGGAGAGGCTATTCGGCTATGACTGGGCACAACAGACAATCGGCTGCTCTGATGCCGCCGT
GTTCCGGCTGTCAGCGCAGGGGCGCCCGGTTCTTTTTGTCAAGACCGACCTGTCCGGTGCCCTGAATGAA
CTGCAGGACGAGGCAGCGCGGCTATCGTGGCTGGCCACGACGGGCGTTCCTTGCGCAGCTGTGCTCGACG
TTGTCACTGAAGCGGGAAGGGACTGGCTGCTATTGGGCGAAGTGCCGGGGCAGGATCTCCTGTCATCTCA
CCTTGCTCCTGCCGAGAAAGTATCCATCATGGCTGATGCAATGCGGCGGCTGCATACGCTTGATCCGGCT
ACCTGCCCATTCGACCACCAAGCGAAACATCGCATCGAGCGAGCACGTACTCGGATGGAAGCCGGTCTTG
TCGATCAGGATGATCTGGACGAAGAGCATCAGGGGCTCGCGCCAGCCGAACTGTTCGCCAGGCTCAAGGC
GCGCATGCCCGACGGCGAGGATCTCGTCGTGACCCATGGCGATGCCTGCTTGCCGAATATCATGGTGGAA
AATGGCCGCTTTTCTGGATTCATCGACTGTGGCCGGCTGGGTGTGGCGGACCGCTATCAGGACATAGCGT
TGGCTACCCGTGATATTGCTGAAGAGCTTGGCGGCGAATGGGCTGACCGCTTCCTCGTGCTTTACGGTAT
CGCCGCTCCCGATTCGCAGCGCATCGCCTTCTATCGCCTTCTTGACGAGTTCTTCTGAGCGGGACTCTGG
GGTTCGAAATGACCGACCAAGCGACGCCCAACCTGCCATCACGATGGCCGCAATAAAATATCTTTATTTT
CATTACATCTGTGTGTTGGTTTTTTGTGTGAATCGATAGCGATAAGGATCCTCTTTGCGCTTGCGTTTTC
CCTTGTCCAGATAGCCCAGTAGCTGACATTCATCCGGGGTCAGCACCGTTTCTGCGGACTGGCTTTCTAC
GTAATGGTTTCTTAGACGTCAGGTGGCACTTTTCGGGGAAATGTGCGCGGAACCCCTATTTGTTTATTTT
TCTAAATACATTCAAATATGTATCCGCTCATGAGACAATAACCCTGATAAATGCTTCAATAATATTGAAA
AAGGAAGAGTATGAGTATTCAACATTTCCGTGTCGCCCTTATTCCCTTTTTTGCGGCATTTTGCCTTCCT
GTTTTTGCTCACCCAGAAACGCTGGTGAAAGTAAAAGATGCTGAAGATCAGTTGGGTGCACGAGTGGGTT
ACATCGAACTGGATCTCAACAGCGGTAAGATCCTTGAGAGTTTTCGCCCCGAAGAACGTTTTCCAATGAT
GAGCACTTTCAAAGTTCTGCTATGTGGCGCGGTATTATCCCGTATTGACGCCGGGCAAGAGCAACTCGGT
CGCCGCATACACTATTCTCAGAATGACTTGGTTGAGTACTCACCAGTCACAGAAAAGCATCTTACGGATG
GCATGACAGTAAGAGAATTATGCAGTGCTGCCATAACCATGAGTGATAACACTGCGGCCAACTTACTTCT
GACAACTATCGGAGGACCGAAGGAGCTAACCGCTTTTTTGCACAACATGGGGGATCATGTAACTCGCCTT
GATCGTTGGGAACCGGAGCTGAATGAAGCCATACCAAACGACGAGCGTGACACCACGATGCCTGTAGCAA
TGGCAACAACGTTGCGCAAACTATTAACTGGCGAACTACTTACTCTAGCTTCCCGGCAACAATTAATAGA
CTGGATGGAGGCGGATAAAGTTGCAGGACCACTTCTGCGCTCGGCCCTTCCGGCTGGCTGGTTTATTGCT
GATAAATCTGGAGCCGGTGAGCGTGGGTCTCGCGGTATCATTGCAGCACTGGGGCCAGATGGTAAGCCCT
CCCGTATCGTAGTTATCTACACGACGGGGAGTCAGGCAACTATGGATGAACGAAATAGACAGATCGCTGA
GATAGGTGCCTCACTGATTAAGCATTGGTAATTCGAAATGACCGACCAAGCGACGCCCAACCGGTATCAG
CTCACTCAAAGGCGGTAATACGGTTATCCACAGAATCAGGGGATAACGCAGGAAAGAACATGTGAGCAAA
AGGCCAGCAAAAGGCCAGGAACCGTAAAAAGGCCGCGTTGCTGGCGTTTTTCCATAGGCTCCGCCCCCCT
GACGAGCATCACAAAAATCGACGCTCAAGTCAGAGGTGGCGAAACCCGACAGGACTATAAAGATACCAGG
CGTTTCCCCCTGGAAGCTCCCTCGTGCGCTCTCCTGTTCCGACCCTGCCGCTTACCGGATACCTGTCCGC
CTTTCTCCCTTCGGGAAGCGTGGCGCTTTCTCATAGCTCACGCTGTAGGTATCTCAGTTCGGTGTAGGTC
GTTCGCTCCAAGCTGGGCTGTGTGCACGAACCCCCCGTTCAGCCCGACCGCTGCGCCTTATCCGGTAACT
ATCGTCTTGAGTCCAACCCGGTAAGACACGACTTATCGCCACTGGCAGCAGCCACTGGTAACAGGATTAG
CAGAGCGAGGTATGTAGGCGGTGCTACAGAGTTCTTGAAGTGGTGGCCTAACTACGGCTACACTAGAAGG
ACAGTATTTGGTATCTGCGCTCTGCTGAAGCCAGTTACCTTCGGAAAAAGAGTTGGTAGCTCTTGATCCG
GCAAACAAACCACCGCTGGTAGCGGTGGTTTTTTTGTTTGCAAGCAGCAGATTACGCGCAGAAAAAAAGG
ATTTCAAGAAGATCCTTTGATCTTTTCTACGGGGTCTGACGCTCAGTGGAACGAAAACTCACGTTAAGGG
ATTTTGGTCATGAGATTATCAAAAAGGATCTTCACCTAGATCCTTTTATAGTCCGGAAATACAGGAACGC
ACGCTGGATGGCCCTTCGCTGGGATGGTGAAACCATGAAAAATGGCAGCTTCAGTGGATTAAGTGGGGGT
AATGTGGCCTGTACCCTCTGGTTGCATAGGTATTCATACGGTTAAAATTTATCAGGCGCGATTGCGGCAG
TTTTTCGGGTGGTTTGTTGCCATTTTTACCTGTCTGCTGCCGTGATCGCGCTGAACGCGTTTTAGCGGTG
CGTACAATTAAGGGATTATGGTAAATCCACTTACTGTCTGCCCTCGTAGCCATCGAGATAAACCGCAGTA
CTCCGGCCACGATGCGTCCGGCGTAGAGGATCGAGATCTACCGGGTAGGGGAGGCGCTTTTCCCAAGGCA
GTCTGGAGCATGCGCTTTAGCAGCCCCGCTGGGCACTTGGCGCTACACAAGTGGCCTCTGGCCTCGCACA
CATTCCACATCCACCGGTAGGCGCCAACCGGCTCCGTTCTTTGGTGGCCCCTTCGCGCC
Features (pLannotate 1.2.2; 19 found; start..end, strand, type, name):
    390..2042    +  CDS            luciferase: firefly luciferase synthetic luc2 version of the luciferase gene
   2305..2571    +  CDS            GVQW1 (fragment): GVQW1_HUMAN - Also known as TIGD1L2. Experimental evidence at transcript level: Swiss-Prot protein existence level 2. From Homo sapiens (Human).
   7391..7414    +  misc_feature   MCS (fragment): pUC18/19 multiple cloning site
   7421..7470    +  CDS            SET1 (fragment): solubility-enhancement tag derived from T7 phage gene 10B
   7478..7497    +  terminator     T7 terminator (fragment): transcription terminator for bacteriophage T7 RNA polymerase
   7519..7640    -  polyA_signal   SV40 poly(A) signal: SV40 polyadenylation signal
   7663..7731    -  CDS            large T antigen (fragment): large T antigen from SV40 (simian virus 40)
   7736..7768    +  rep_origin     M13 ori (fragment): M13 bacteriophage origin of replication; arrow indicates direction of (+) strand synthesis
   7769..7820    -  misc_feature   bom (fragment): basis of mobility region from pBR322
   7885..8242    +  promoter       SV40 promoter: SV40 enhancer and early promoter
   8293..9225    +  CDS            hRluc: Renilla luciferase human codon-optimized
   9276..10068   +  CDS            NeoR/KanR (fragment): aminoglycoside phosphotransferase from Tn5; aph(3')-II (or nptII); confers resistance to neomycin, kanamycin, and G418 (Geneticin®)
  10132..10180   +  polyA_signal   poly(A) signal: synthetic polyadenylation signal
  10201..10293   -  CDS            tnpA (fragment): TN5P_ECOLX - Also known as tnp. Experimental evidence at protein level: Swiss-Prot protein existence level 1. Mediates transposition of transposon Tn5 by a 'cut and paste' mechanism. First, the monomeric transposase binds the 19 bp inverted DNA repeats flanking the transposon. Then, dimerization of the DNA- bound transposase creates a synaptic DNA complex. After nicking of the first DNA strand, excision of the transposon proceeds through a series of intermediates. The transposase then mediates the insertion of the transposon at a new site by strand transfer. The activity of the wild- type tran
  10336..10440   +  promoter       AmpR promoter: bla
  10441..11301   +  CDS            AmpR: β-lactamase; bla; confers resistance to ampicillin, carbenicillin, and related antibiotics
  11459..12047   -  rep_origin     ori: high-copy-number ColE1/pMB1/pBR322/pUC origin of replication
  12163..12446   +  misc_feature   cer region: ColE1-derived recombination site that helps to maintain plasmids as monomers
  12503..343     +  promoter       PGK promoter (across the origin): mouse phosphoglycerate kinase 1 promoter
