[The description below was written by a language model from this plasmid's Addgene catalogue record and pLannotate feature annotations shown in this document.]
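Description:
pmiRGLO-CRTAP-201 is a mammalian dual-luciferase reporter plasmid built on the Promega pmiRGLO backbone and used to test whether a 3' untranslated region is targeted by a microRNA. It is propagated in E. coli as a high-copy plasmid through a ColE1/pUC-type origin with ampicillin selection (AmpR under its own bla promoter). A ColE1 cer site is also annotated, which helps keep plasmids monomeric. Both the depositor sequence and the repository's sequencing result are 12,659 nt and carry the same set of features in the same order, differing only in where numbering starts. That length matches the stated backbone plus insert sizes.

The test cassette uses the mouse PGK-1 promoter to drive the synthetic firefly luciferase gene luc2. The roughly 5.3 kb human 3' UTR of the CRTAP-201 transcript was placed by Gibson assembly immediately downstream of the luciferase coding sequence, destroying the flanking NheI and XbaI sites. The UTR itself is unannotated apart from a short "GVQW1" fragment hit within it, which is probably a similarity match to human sequence rather than a functional coding element. The remaining cloning-site sequence and an SV40 poly(A) signal lie downstream of the insert.

A second, independent cassette has the SV40 enhancer/early promoter driving humanized Renilla luciferase followed by a neomycin phosphotransferase sequence and a synthetic poly(A) signal. This cassette provides an internal normalisation control and G418 selection in mammalian cells. If a microRNA binds the CRTAP UTR, firefly signal falls relative to Renilla. The associated work concerns the miR-124 regulatory network in human neurogenesis, although the record does not explicitly name the microRNA tested on this UTR.
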