Addgene plasmid #117343: pmiRGLO-CRTAP-201
Purpose: Dual luciferase assay for miRNA-targeted UTR
Depositing lab: Volker Busskamp. Depositing organization: Technische Universitaet Dresden. Publication: Combined Experimental and System-Level Analyses Reveal the Complex Regulatory Network of miR-124 during Human Neurogenesis. Kutsche LK, Gysi DM, Fallmann J, Lenk K, Petri R, Swiersy A, Klapper SD, Pircs K, Khattak S, Stadler PF, Jakobsson J, Nowick K, Busskamp V. Cell Syst. 2018 Sep 28. pii: S2405-4712(18)30358-2. doi: 10.1016/j.cels.2018.08.011. PubMed 30292704.
Backbone
  Vector backbone: pmiRGLO
  Backbone manufacturer: Promega
  Backbone size w/o insert (bp): 7334
  Vector type: Mammalian Expression, Luciferase
  Selectable markers: Neomycin (select with G418)
Growth in bacteria
  Bacterial resistance: Ampicillin, 100 μg/mL
  Growth temperature: 37°C
  Growth strain: DH5alpha
  Copy number: High Copy
Gene/Insert
  Gene/Insert name: 3' UTR CRTAP-201
  Species: H. sapiens (human)
  Insert size (bp): 5325
  Promoter: Murine PGK-1
  Tag / fusion protein: luciferase (N terminal on backbone)
  Cloning method: Gibson Cloning
  Sequencing primers: 5′ Fluc-F1 (AGAAGCTGCGCGGTGGTGTTGTG); 3′ T7terminal
Terms and licenses: Academic/Nonprofit Terms; Industry Terms: Not Available to Industry
Depositor comments: 5' NheI cloning site destroyed, 3' XbaI cloning site destroyed
How to cite: pmiRGLO-CRTAP-201 was a gift from Volker Busskamp (Addgene plasmid # 117343 ; http://n2t.net/addgene:117343 ; RRID:Addgene_117343)
